>Addgene plasmid #112076 | pORFE0014 | depositor full sequence | sequence record 210906 | Full Sequence
GTGGCTCTTCAGTGGACGAAAGGGCCTCGTGATACGCCTATTTTTATAGGTTAATGTCATGATAATAATG
GTTTCTTAGACGTCAGGTGGCACTTTTCGGGGAAATGTGCGCGGAACCCCTATTTGTTTATTTTTCTAAA
TACATTCAAATATGTATCCGCTCATGAGACAATAACCCTGATAAATGCTTCAATAATATTGAAAAAGGAA
GAGTATGCGCTCACGCAACTGGTCCAGAACCTTGACCGAACGCAGCGGTGGTAACGGCGCAGTGGCGGTT
TTCATGGCTTGTTATGACTGTTTTTTTGGGGTACAGTCTATGCCTCGGGCATCCAAGCAGCAAGCGCGTT
ACGCCGTGGGTCGATGTTTGATGTTATGGAGCAGCAACGATGTTACGCAGCAGGGCAGTCGCCCTAAAAC
AAAGTTAAACATCATGAGGGAAGCGGTGATCGCCGAAGTATCGACTCAACTATCAGAGGTAGTTGGCGTC
ATCGAGCGCCATCTCGAACCGACGTTGCTGGCCGTACATTTGTACGGCTCCGCAGTGGATGGCGGCCTGA
AGCCACACAGCGATATTGATTTGCTGGTTACGGTGACCGTAAGGCTTGATGAAACAACGCGGCGAGCTTT
GATCAACGACCTTTTGGAAACTTCGGCTTCCCCTGGAGAGAGCGAGATTCTCCGCGCTGTAGAAGTCACC
ATTGTTGTGCACGACGACATCATTCCGTGGCGTTATCCAGCTAAGCGCGAACTGCAATTTGGAGAATGGC
AGCGCAATGACATTCTTGCAGGTATCTTCGAGCCAGCCACGATCGACATTGATCTGGCTATCTTGCTGAC
AAAAGCAAGAGAACATAGCGTTGCCTTGGTAGGTCCAGCGGCGGAGGAACTCTTTGATCCGGTTCCTGAA
CAGGATCTATTTGAGGCGCTAAATGAAACCTTAACGCTATGGAACTCGCCGCCCGACTGGGCTGGCGATG
AGCGAAATGTAGTGCTTACGTTGTCCCGCATTTGGTACAGCGCAGTAACCGGCAAAATCGCGCCGAAGGA
TGTCGCTGCCGACTGGGCAATGGAGCGCCTGCCGGCCCAGTATCAGCCCGTCATACTTGAAGCTAGACAG
GCTTATCTTGGACAAGAAGAAGATCGCTTGGCCTCGCGCGCAGATCAGTTGGAAGAATTTGTCCATTACG
TAAAAGGCGAGATCACCAAGGTAGTCGGCAAATAACTGTCAGACCAAGTTTACTCATATATACTTTAGAT
TGATTTAAAACTTCATTTTTAATTTAAAAGGATCTAGGTGAAGATCCTTTTTGATAATCTCATGACCAAA
ATCCCTTAACGTGAGTTTTCGTTCCACTGAGCGTCAGACCCCGTAGAAAAGATCAAAGGATCTTCTTGAG
ATCCTTTTTTTCTGCGCGTAATCTGCTGCTTGCAAACAAAAAAACCACCGCTACCAGCGGTGGTTTGTTT
GCCGGATCAAGAGCTACCAACTCTTTTTCCGAAGGTAACTGGCTTCAGCAGAGCGCAGATACCAAATACT
GTCCTTCTAGTGTAGCCGTAGTTAGGCCACCACTTCAAGAACTCTGTAGCACCGCCTACATACCTCGCTC
TGCTAATCCTGTTACCAGTGGCTGCTGCCAGTGGCGATAAGTCGTGTCTTACCGGGTTGGACTCAAGACG
ATAGTTACCGGATAAGGCGCAGCGGTCGGGCTGAACGGGGGGTTCGTGCACACAGCCCAGCTTGGAGCGA
ACGACCTACACCGAACTGAGATACCTACAGCGTGAGCTATGAGAAAGCGCCACGCTTCCCGAAGGGAGAA
AGGCGGACAGGTATCCGGTAAGCGGCAGGGTCGGAACAGGAGAGCGCACGAGGGAGCTTCCAGGGGGAAA
CGCCTGGTATCTTTATAGTCCTGTCGGGTTTCGCCACCTCTGACTTGAGCGTCGATTTTTGTGATGCTCG
TCAGGGGGGCGGAGCCTATGGAAAAACGCCAGCAACGCGGCCTTTTTACGGTTCCTGGCCTTTTGCTGGC
CTTTTGCTCACATGTTCTTTCCTGCGTTATCCCCTGATTCTGTGGATAACCGTATTACCGCCTTTGAGTG
AGCTGATACCGCTCGCCGCAGCCGAACGACCGAGCGCAGCGAGTCAGTGAGCGAGGAAGCGGAAGAGCGC
CCAATACGCAAACCGCCTCTCCCCGCGCGTTGGCCGATTCATTAATCACTCTGTGGTCTCAAATGGATAA
GAAGTACTCTATCGGACTCGCTATCGGAACTAACTCTGTGGGATGGGCTGTGATCACCGATGAGTACAAG
GTGCCATCTAAGAAGTTCAAGGTTCTCGGAAACACCGATAGGCACTCTATCAAGAAAAACCTTATCGGTG
CTCTCCTCTTCGATTCTGGTGAAACTGCTGAGGCTACCAGACTCAAGAGAACCGCTAGAAGAAGGTACAC
CAGAAGAAAGAACAGGATCTGCTACCTCCAAGAGATCTTCTCTAACGAGATGGCTAAAGTGGATGATTCA
TTCTTCCACAGGCTCGAAGAGTCATTCCTCGTGGAAGAAGATAAGAAGCACGAGAGGCACCCTATCTTCG
GAAACATCGTTGATGAGGTGGCATACCACGAGAAGTACCCTACTATCTACCACCTCAGAAAGAAGCTCGT
TGATTCTACTGATAAGGCTGATCTCAGGCTCATCTACCTCGCTCTCGCTCACATGATCAAGTTCAGAGGA
CACTTCCTCATCGAGGGTGATCTCAACCCTGATAACTCTGATGTGGATAAGTTGTTCATCCAGCTCGTGC
AGACCTACAACCAGCTTTTCGAAGAGAACCCTATCAACGCTTCAGGTGTGGATGCTAAGGCTATCCTCTC
TGCTAGGCTCTCTAAGTCAAGAAGGCTTGAGAACCTCATTGCTCAGCTCCCTGGTGAGAAGAAGAACGGA
CTTTTCGGAAACTTGATCGCTCTCTCTCTCGGACTCACCCCTAACTTCAAGTCTAACTTCGATCTCGCTG
AGGATGCAAAGCTCCAGCTCTCAAAGGATACCTACGATGATGATCTCGATAACCTCCTCGCTCAGATCGG
AGATCAGTACGCTGATTTGTTCCTCGCTGCTAAGAACCTCTCTGATGCTATCCTCCTCAGTGATATCCTC
AGAGTGAACACCGAGATCACCAAGGCTCCACTCTCAGCTTCTATGATCAAGAGATACGATGAGCACCACC
AGGATCTCACACTTCTCAAGGCTCTTGTTAGACAGCAGCTCCCAGAGAAGTACAAAGAGATTTTCTTCGA
TCAGTCTAAGAACGGATACGCTGGTTACATCGATGGTGGTGCATCTCAAGAAGAGTTCTACAAGTTCATC
AAGCCTATCCTCGAGAAGATGGATGGAACCGAGGAACTCCTCGTGAAGCTCAATAGAGAGGATCTTCTCA
GAAAGCAGAGGACCTTCGATAACGGATCTATCCCTCATCAGATCCACCTCGGAGAGTTGCACGCTATCCT
TAGAAGGCAAGAGGATTTCTACCCATTCCTCAAGGATAACAGGGAAAAGATTGAGAAGATTCTCACCTTC
AGAATCCCTTACTACGTGGGACCTCTCGCTAGAGGAAACTCAAGATTCGCTTGGATGACCAGAAAGTCTG
AGGAAACCATCACCCCTTGGAACTTCGAAGAGGTGGTGGATAAGGGTGCTAGTGCTCAGTCTTTCATCGA
GAGGATGACCAACTTCGATAAGAACCTTCCAAACGAGAAGGTGCTCCCTAAGCACTCTTTGCTCTACGAG
TACTTCACCGTGTACAACGAGTTGACCAAGGTTAAGTACGTGACCGAGGGAATGAGGAAGCCTGCTTTTT
TGTCAGGTGAGCAAAAGAAGGCTATCGTTGATCTCTTGTTCAAGACCAACAGAAAGGTGACCGTGAAGCA
GCTCAAAGAGGATTACTTCAAGAAAATCGAGTGCTTCGATTCAGTTGAGATTTCTGGTGTTGAGGATAGG
TTCAACGCATCTCTCGGAACCTACCACGATCTCCTCAAGATCATTAAGGATAAGGATTTCTTGGATAACG
AGGAAAACGAGGATATCTTGGAGGATATCGTTCTTACCCTCACCCTCTTTGAAGATAGAGAGATGATTGA
AGAAAGGCTCAAGACCTACGCTCATCTCTTCGATGATAAGGTGATGAAGCAGTTGAAGAGAAGAAGATAC
ACTGGTTGGGGAAGGCTCTCAAGAAAGCTCATTAACGGAATCAGGGATAAGCAGTCTGGAAAGACAATCC
TTGATTTCCTCAAGTCTGATGGATTCGCTAACAGAAACTTCATGCAGCTCATCCACGATGATTCTCTCAC
CTTTAAAGAGGATATCCAGAAGGCTCAGGTTTCAGGACAGGGTGATAGTCTCCATGAGCATATCGCTAAC
CTCGCTGGATCTCCTGCAATCAAGAAGGGAATCCTCCAGACTGTGAAGGTTGTGGATGAGTTGGTGAAGG
TGATGGGAAGGCATAAGCCTGAGAACATCGTGATCGAAATGGCTAGAGAGAACCAGACCACTCAGAAGGG
ACAGAAGAACTCTAGGGAAAGGATGAAGAGGATCGAGGAAGGTATCAAAGAGCTTGGATCTCAGATCCTC
AAAGAGCACCCTGTTGAGAACACTCAGCTCCAGAATGAGAAGCTCTACCTCTACTACCTCCAGAACGGAA
GGGATATGTATGTGGATCAAGAGTTGGATATCAACAGGCTCTCTGATTACGATGTTGATCATATCGTGCC
ACAGTCATTCTTGAAGGATGATTCTATCGATAACAAGGTGCTCACCAGGTCTGATAAGAACAGGGGTAAG
AGTGATAACGTGCCAAGTGAAGAGGTTGTGAAGAAAATGAAGAACTATTGGAGGCAGCTCCTCAACGCTA
AGCTCATCACTCAGAGAAAGTTCGATAACTTGACTAAGGCTGAGAGGGGAGGACTCTCTGAATTGGATAA
GGCAGGATTCATCAAGAGGCAGCTTGTGGAAACCAGGCAGATCACTAAGCACGTTGCACAGATCCTCGAT
TCTAGGATGAACACCAAGTACGATGAGAACGATAAGTTGATCAGGGAAGTGAAGGTTATCACCCTCAAGT
CAAAGCTCGTGTCTGATTTCAGAAAGGATTTCCAATTCTACAAGGTGAGGGAAATCAACAACTACCACCA
CGCTCACGATGCTTACCTTAACGCTGTTGTTGGAACCGCTCTCATCAAGAAGTATCCTAAGCTCGAGTCA
GAGTTCGTGTACGGTGATTACAAGGTGTACGATGTGAGGAAGATGATCGCTAAGTCTGAGCAAGAGATCG
GAAAGGCTACCGCTAAGTATTTCTTCTACTCTAACATCATGAATTTCTTCAAGACCGAGATTACCCTCGC
TAACGGTGAGATCAGAAAGAGGCCACTCATCGAGACAAACGGTGAAACAGGTGAGATCGTGTGGGATAAG
GGAAGGGATTTCGCTACCGTTAGAAAGGTGCTCTCTATGCCACAGGTGAACATCGTTAAGAAAACCGAGG
TGCAGACCGGTGGATTCTCTAAAGAGTCTATCCTCCCTAAGAGGAACTCTGATAAGCTCATTGCTAGGAA
GAAGGATTGGGACCCTAAGAAATACGGTGGTTTCGATTCTCCTACCGTGGCTTACTCTGTTCTCGTTGTG
GCTAAGGTTGAGAAGGGAAAGAGTAAGAAGCTCAAGTCTGTTAAGGAACTTCTCGGAATCACTATCATGG
AAAGGTCATCTTTCGAGAAGAACCCAATCGATTTCCTCGAGGCTAAGGGATACAAAGAGGTTAAGAAGGA
TCTCATCATCAAGCTCCCAAAGTACTCACTCTTCGAACTCGAGAACGGTAGAAAGAGGATGCTCGCTTCT
GCTGGTGAGCTTCAAAAGGGAAACGAGCTTGCTCTCCCATCTAAGTACGTTAACTTTCTTTACCTCGCTT
CTCACTACGAGAAGTTGAAGGGATCTCCAGAAGATAACGAGCAGAAGCAACTTTTCGTTGAGCAGCACAA
GCACTACTTGGATGAGATCATCGAGCAGATCTCTGAGTTCTCTAAAAGGGTGATCCTCGCTGATGCAAAC
CTCGATAAGGTGTTGTCTGCTTACAACAAGCACAGAGATAAGCCTATCAGGGAACAGGCAGAGAACATCA
TCCATCTCTTCACCCTTACCAACCTCGGTGCTCCTGCTGCTTTCAAGTACTTCGATACAACCATCGATAG
GAAGAGATACACCTCTACCAAAGAAGTGCTCGATGCTACCCTCATCCATCAGTCTATCACTGGACTCTAC
GAGACTAGGATCGATCTCTCACAGCTCGGTGGTGATTCAAGGGCTGATCCTAAGAAGAAGAGGAAGGTTG
GTTCGTGAGACCACGAA
Features (pLannotate 1.2.2; 7 found; start..end, strand, type, name):
    110..214     +  promoter       AmpR promoter: bla
    205..285     -  CDS            int (fragment): INT2_ECOLX - Protein inferred from homology: Swiss-Prot protein existence level 3. Putative integrase believed to be involved in the insertion of antibiotic resistance genes into plasmids and transposons. From Escherichia coli.
    371..427     +  CDS            GmR (fragment): gentamycin acetyltransferase; aacC1; confers resistance to gentamycin
    434..1222    +  CDS            aadA: S3AD_ECOLX - Experimental evidence at protein level: Swiss-Prot protein existence level 1. Mediates bacterial resistance to the antibiotics streptomycin and spectinomycin. From Escherichia coli.
   1396..1984    +  rep_origin     ori: high-copy-number ColE1/pMB1/pBR322/pUC origin of replication
   2167..2216    +  CDS            lacI (fragment): lac repressor; lacI; The lac repressor binds to the lac operator to inhibit transcription in E. coli. This inhibition can be relieved by adding lactose or isopropyl-β-D-thiogalactopyranoside (IPTG).
   2233..6336    +  CDS            cas9: CAS9_STRP1 - Also known as csn1 From Streptococcus pyogenes serotype M1.
