>Addgene plasmid #112076 | pORFE0014 | addgene full sequence | sequence record 217621 | Addgene NGS Result
ATGGATAAGAAGTACTCTATCGGACTCGCTATCGGAACTAACTCTGTGGGATGGGCTGTGATCACCGATG
AGTACAAGGTGCCATCTAAGAAGTTCAAGGTTCTCGGAAACACCGATAGGCACTCTATCAAGAAAAACCT
TATCGGTGCTCTCCTCTTCGATTCTGGTGAAACTGCTGAGGCTACCAGACTCAAGAGAACCGCTAGAAGA
AGGTACACCAGAAGAAAGAACAGGATCTGCTACCTCCAAGAGATCTTCTCTAACGAGATGGCTAAAGTGG
ATGATTCATTCTTCCACAGGCTCGAAGAGTCATTCCTCGTGGAAGAAGATAAGAAGCACGAGAGGCACCC
TATCTTCGGAAACATCGTTGATGAGGTGGCATACCACGAGAAGTACCCTACTATCTACCACCTCAGAAAG
AAGCTCGTTGATTCTACTGATAAGGCTGATCTCAGGCTCATCTACCTCGCTCTCGCTCACATGATCAAGT
TCAGAGGACACTTCCTCATCGAGGGTGATCTCAACCCTGATAACTCTGATGTGGATAAGTTGTTCATCCA
GCTCGTGCAGACCTACAACCAGCTTTTCGAAGAGAACCCTATCAACGCTTCAGGTGTGGATGCTAAGGCT
ATCCTCTCTGCTAGGCTCTCTAAGTCAAGAAGGCTTGAGAACCTCATTGCTCAGCTCCCTGGTGAGAAGA
AGAACGGACTTTTCGGAAACTTGATCGCTCTCTCTCTCGGACTCACCCCTAACTTCAAGTCTAACTTCGA
TCTCGCTGAGGATGCAAAGCTCCAGCTCTCAAAGGATACCTACGATGATGATCTCGATAACCTCCTCGCT
CAGATCGGAGATCAGTACGCTGATTTGTTCCTCGCTGCTAAGAACCTCTCTGATGCTATCCTCCTCAGTG
ATATCCTCAGAGTGAACACCGAGATCACCAAGGCTCCACTCTCAGCTTCTATGATCAAGAGATACGATGA
GCACCACCAGGATCTCACACTTCTCAAGGCTCTTGTTAGACAGCAGCTCCCAGAGAAGTACAAAGAGATT
TTCTTCGATCAGTCTAAGAACGGATACGCTGGTTACATCGATGGTGGTGCATCTCAAGAAGAGTTCTACA
AGTTCATCAAGCCTATCCTCGAGAAGATGGATGGAACCGAGGAACTCCTCGTGAAGCTCAATAGAGAGGA
TCTTCTCAGAAAGCAGAGGACCTTCGATAACGGATCTATCCCTCATCAGATCCACCTCGGAGAGTTGCAC
GCTATCCTTAGAAGGCAAGAGGATTTCTACCCATTCCTCAAGGATAACAGGGAAAAGATTGAGAAGATTC
TCACCTTCAGAATCCCTTACTACGTGGGACCTCTCGCTAGAGGAAACTCAAGATTCGCTTGGATGACCAG
AAAGTCTGAGGAAACCATCACCCCTTGGAACTTCGAAGAGGTGGTGGATAAGGGTGCTAGTGCTCAGTCT
TTCATCGAGAGGATGACCAACTTCGATAAGAACCTTCCAAACGAGAAGGTGCTCCCTAAGCACTCTTTGC
TCTACGAGTACTTCACCGTGTACAACGAGTTGACCAAGGTTAAGTACGTGACCGAGGGAATGAGGAAGCC
TGCTTTTTTGTCAGGTGAGCAAAAGAAGGCTATCGTTGATCTCTTGTTCAAGACCAACAGAAAGGTGACC
GTGAAGCAGCTCAAAGAGGATTACTTCAAGAAAATCGAGTGCTTCGATTCAGTTGAGATTTCTGGTGTTG
AGGATAGGTTCAACGCATCTCTCGGAACCTACCACGATCTCCTCAAGATCATTAAGGATAAGGATTTCTT
GGATAACGAGGAAAACGAGGATATCTTGGAGGATATCGTTCTTACCCTCACCCTCTTTGAAGATAGAGAG
ATGATTGAAGAAAGGCTCAAGACCTACGCTCATCTCTTCGATGATAAGGTGATGAAGCAGTTGAAGAGAA
GAAGATACACTGGTTGGGGAAGGCTCTCAAGAAAGCTCATTAACGGAATCAGGGATAAGCAGTCTGGAAA
GACAATCCTTGATTTCCTCAAGTCTGATGGATTCGCTAACAGAAACTTCATGCAGCTCATCCACGATGAT
TCTCTCACCTTTAAAGAGGATATCCAGAAGGCTCAGGTTTCAGGACAGGGTGATAGTCTCCATGAGCATA
TCGCTAACCTCGCTGGATCTCCTGCAATCAAGAAGGGAATCCTCCAGACTGTGAAGGTTGTGGATGAGTT
GGTGAAGGTGATGGGAAGGCATAAGCCTGAGAACATCGTGATCGAAATGGCTAGAGAGAACCAGACCACT
CAGAAGGGACAGAAGAACTCTAGGGAAAGGATGAAGAGGATCGAGGAAGGTATCAAAGAGCTTGGATCTC
AGATCCTCAAAGAGCACCCTGTTGAGAACACTCAGCTCCAGAATGAGAAGCTCTACCTCTACTACCTCCA
GAACGGAAGGGATATGTATGTGGATCAAGAGTTGGATATCAACAGGCTCTCTGATTACGATGTTGATCAT
ATCGTGCCACAGTCATTCTTGAAGGATGATTCTATCGATAACAAGGTGCTCACCAGGTCTGATAAGAACA
GGGGTAAGAGTGATAACGTGCCAAGTGAAGAGGTTGTGAAGAAAATGAAGAACTATTGGAGGCAGCTCCT
CAACGCTAAGCTCATCACTCAGAGAAAGTTCGATAACTTGACTAAGGCTGAGAGGGGAGGACTCTCTGAA
TTGGATAAGGCAGGATTCATCAAGAGGCAGCTTGTGGAAACCAGGCAGATCACTAAGCACGTTGCACAGA
TCCTCGATTCTAGGATGAACACCAAGTACGATGAGAACGATAAGTTGATCAGGGAAGTGAAGGTTATCAC
CCTCAAGTCAAAGCTCGTGTCTGATTTCAGAAAGGATTTCCAATTCTACAAGGTGAGGGAAATCAACAAC
TACCACCACGCTCACGATGCTTACCTTAACGCTGTTGTTGGAACCGCTCTCATCAAGAAGTATCCTAAGC
TCGAGTCAGAGTTCGTGTACGGTGATTACAAGGTGTACGATGTGAGGAAGATGATCGCTAAGTCTGAGCA
AGAGATCGGAAAGGCTACCGCTAAGTATTTCTTCTACTCTAACATCATGAATTTCTTCAAGACCGAGATT
ACCCTCGCTAACGGTGAGATCAGAAAGAGGCCACTCATCGAGACAAACGGTGAAACAGGTGAGATCGTGT
GGGATAAGGGAAGGGATTTCGCTACCGTTAGAAAGGTGCTCTCTATGCCACAGGTGAACATCGTTAAGAA
AACCGAGGTGCAGACCGGTGGATTCTCTAAAGAGTCTATCCTCCCTAAGAGGAACTCTGATAAGCTCATT
GCTAGGAAGAAGGATTGGGACCCTAAGAAATACGGTGGTTTCGATTCTCCTACCGTGGCTTACTCTGTTC
TCGTTGTGGCTAAGGTTGAGAAGGGAAAGAGTAAGAAGCTCAAGTCTGTTAAGGAACTTCTCGGAATCAC
TATCATGGAAAGGTCATCTTTCGAGAAGAACCCAATCGATTTCCTCGAGGCTAAGGGATACAAAGAGGTT
AAGAAGGATCTCATCATCAAGCTCCCAAAGTACTCACTCTTCGAACTCGAGAACGGTAGAAAGAGGATGC
TCGCTTCTGCTGGTGAGCTTCAAAAGGGAAACGAGCTTGCTCTCCCATCTAAGTACGTTAACTTTCTTTA
CCTCGCTTCTCACTACGAGAAGTTGAAGGGATCTCCAGAAGATAACGAGCAGAAGCAACTTTTCGTTGAG
CAGCACAAGCACTACTTGGATGAGATCATCGAGCAGATCTCTGAGTTCTCTAAAAGGGTGATCCTCGCTG
ATGCAAACCTCGATAAGGTGTTGTCTGCTTACAACAAGCACAGAGATAAGCCTATCAGGGAACAGGCAGA
GAACATCATCCATCTCTTCACCCTTACCAACCTCGGTGCTCCTGCTGCTTTCAAGTACTTCGATACAACC
ATCGATAGGAAGAGATACACCTCTACCAAAGAAGTGCTCGATGCTACCCTCATCCATCAGTCTATCACTG
GACTCTACGAGACTAGGATCGATCTCTCACAGCTCGGTGGTGATTCAAGGGCTGATCCTAAGAAGAAGAG
GAAGGTTGGTTCGTGAGACCACGAAGTGGCTCTTCAGTGGACGAAAGGGCCTCGTGATACGCCTATTTTT
ATAGGTTAATGTCATGATAATAATGGTTTCTTAGACGTCAGGTGGCACTTTTCGGGGAAATGTGCGCGGA
ACCCCTATTTGTTTATTTTTCTAAATACATTCAAATATGTATCCGCTCATGAGACAATAACCCTGATAAA
TGCTTCAATAATATTGAAAAAGGAAGAGTATGCGCTCACGCAACTGGTCCAGAACCTTGACCGAACGCAG
CGGTGGTAACGGCGCAGTGGCGGTTTTCATGGCTTGTTATGACTGTTTTTTTTTGGGGTACAGTCTATGC
CTCGGGCATCCAAGCAGCAAGCGCGTTACGCCGTGGGTCGATGTTTGATGTTATGGAGCAGCAACGATGT
TACGCAGCAGGGCAGTCGCCCTAAAACAAAGTTAAACATCATGAGGGAAGCGGTGATCGCCGAAGTATCG
ACTCAACTATCAGAGGTAGTTGGCGTCATCGAGCGCCATCTCGAACCGACGTTGCTGGCCGTACATTTGT
ACGGCTCCGCAGTGGATGGCGGCCTGAAGCCACACAGCGATATTGATTTGCTGGTTACGGTGACCGTAAG
GCTTGATGAAACAACGCGGCGAGCTTTGATCAACGACCTTTTGGAAACTTCGGCTTCCCCTGGAGAGAGC
GAGATTCTCCGCGCTGTAGAAGTCACCATTGTTGTGCACGACGACATCATTCCGTGGCGTTATCCAGCTA
AGCGCGAACTGCAATTTGGAGAATGGCAGCGCAATGACATTCTTGCAGGTATCTTCGAGCCAGCCACGAT
CGACATTGATCTGGCTATCTTGCTGACAAAAGCAAGAGAACATAGCGTTGCCTTGGTAGGTCCAGCGGCG
GAGGAACTCTTTGATCCGGTTCCTGAACAGGATCTATTTGAGGCGCTAAATGAAACCTTAACGCTATGGA
ACTCGCCGCCCGACTGGGCTGGCGATGAGCGAAATGTAGTGCTTACGTTGTCCCGCATTTGGTACAGCGC
AGTAACCGGCAAAATCGCGCCGAAGGATGTCGCTGCCGACTGGGCAATGGAGCGCCTGCCGGCCCAGTAT
CAGCCCGTCATACTTGAAGCTAGACAGGCTTATCTTGGACAAGAAGAAGATCGCTTGGCCTCGCGCGCAG
ATCAGTTGGAAGAATTTGTCCATTACGTAAAAGGCGAGATCACCAAGGTAGTCGGCAAATAACTGTCAGA
CCAAGTTTACTCATATATACTTTAGATTGATTTAAAACTTCATTTTTAATTTAAAAGGATCTAGGTGAAG
ATCCTTTTTGATAATCTCATGACCAAAATCCCTTAACGTGAGTTTTCGTTCCACTGAGCGTCAGACCCCG
TAGAAAAGATCAAAGGATCTTCTTGAGATCCTTTTTTTCTGCGCGTAATCTGCTGCTTGCAAACAAAAAA
ACCACCGCTACCAGCGGTGGTTTGTTTGCCGGATCAAGAGCTACCAACTCTTTTTCCGAAGGTAACTGGC
TTCAGCAGAGCGCAGATACCAAATACTGTTCTTCTAGTGTAGCCGTAGTTAGGCCACCACTTCAAGAACT
CTGTAGCACCGCCTACATACCTCGCTCTGCTAATCCTGTTACCAGTGGCTGCTGCCAGTGGCGATAAGTC
GTGTCTTACCGGGTTGGACTCAAGACGATAGTTACCGGATAAGGCGCAGCGGTCGGGCTGAACGGGGGGT
TCGTGCACACAGCCCAGCTTGGAGCGAACGACCTACACCGAACTGAGATACCTACAGCGTGAGCTATGAG
AAAGCGCCACGCTTCCCGAAGGGAGAAAGGCGGACAGGTATCCGGTAAGCGGCAGGGTCGGAACAGGAGA
GCGCACGAGGGAGCTTCCAGGGGGAAACGCCTGGTATCTTTATAGTCCTGTCGGGTTTCGCCACCTCTGA
CTTGAGCGTCGATTTTTGTGATGCTCGTCAGGGGGGCGGAGCCTATGGAAAAACGCCAGCAACGCGGCCT
TTTTACGGTTCCTGGCCTTTTGCTGGCCTTTTGCTCACATGTTCTTTCCTGCGTTATCCCCTGATTCTGT
GGATAACCGTATTACCGCCTTTGAGTGAGCTGATACCGCTCGCCGCAGCCGAACGACCGAGCGCAGCGAG
TCAGTGAGCGAGGAAGCGGAAGAGCGCCCAATACGCAAACCGCCTCTCCCCGCGCGTTGGCCGATTCATT
AATCACTCTGTGGTCTCAA
Features (pLannotate 1.2.2; 7 found; start..end, strand, type, name):
      1..4104    +  CDS            cas9: CAS9_STRP1 - Also known as csn1 From Streptococcus pyogenes serotype M1.
   4265..4369    +  promoter       AmpR promoter: bla
   4360..4440    -  CDS            int (fragment): INT2_ECOLX - Protein inferred from homology: Swiss-Prot protein existence level 3. Putative integrase believed to be involved in the insertion of antibiotic resistance genes into plasmids and transposons. From Escherichia coli.
   4528..4584    +  CDS            GmR (fragment): gentamycin acetyltransferase; aacC1; confers resistance to gentamycin
   4591..5379    +  CDS            aadA: S3AD_ECOLX - Experimental evidence at protein level: Swiss-Prot protein existence level 1. Mediates bacterial resistance to the antibiotics streptomycin and spectinomycin. From Escherichia coli.
   5553..6141    +  rep_origin     ori: high-copy-number ColE1/pMB1/pBR322/pUC origin of replication
   6324..6373    +  CDS            lacI (fragment): lac repressor; lacI; The lac repressor binds to the lac operator to inhibit transcription in E. coli. This inhibition can be relieved by adding lactose or isopropyl-β-D-thiogalactopyranoside (IPTG).
