[The description below was written by a language model from this plasmid's Addgene catalogue record and pLannotate feature annotations shown in this document.]
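Description:
pORFE0014 is a Golden Gate/MoClo-style level 0 part plasmid built on the pAGM1287 backbone, carrying a plant codon-optimized Streptococcus pyogenes Cas9 coding sequence with the D10A substitution. The catalogue describes it as a "CDS1ns" module: a coding-sequence part supplied without a stop codon, so that a further coding element can be fused in frame to its C-terminus in a later assembly. The purpose field calls the protein a nickase, which fits a single D10A change that inactivates the RuvC domain so only one DNA strand is cut. The mutation field uses the label "dCas9", but no second inactivating mutation is recorded. The insert is listed as about 4.1 kb and was cloned through BpiI sites that were destroyed in the process. The depositor notes that internal BsaI and BbsI sites were removed by site-directed mutagenesis, which keeps the part compatible with Type IIS assembly.

The plasmid is propagated in E. coli from a high-copy ColE1/pUC-type origin and selected with spectinomycin through the aadA gene. The small integrase, gentamicin acetyltransferase and lacI fragments in the annotation appear to be backbone remnants rather than functional genes. The two sequence records (about 6.39 kb each) show the same set of features in the same relative order, with different start points. No plant promoter, terminator, nuclear localization signal or guide RNA cassette is annotated, so although it is catalogued as a plant expression and CRISPR vector, this plasmid acts as a donor part. The Cas9 nickase module must be combined with regulatory parts in a transcription unit, and then a suitable plant vector, before use in plant genome editing.
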