Addgene plasmid #112076: pORFE0014
Purpose: AtCAS9 nickase D10A module CDS1ns
Depositing lab: Christian Chevalier. Depositing organization: INRAE Centre de Recherche de Bordeaux.
Backbone
  Vector backbone: pAGM1287
  Vector type: Plant Expression, CRISPR
Growth in bacteria
  Bacterial resistance: Spectinomycin, 50 μg/mL
  Growth temperature: 37°C
  Growth strain: DH5alpha
  Copy number: High Copy
Gene/Insert
  Gene/Insert name: AtCAS9 D10A without stop codon
  Insert size (bp): 4137
  Mutation: Plant codon optimized dCas9 D10A S. pyogenes
  Cloning method: Restriction Enzyme; 5′ cloning site BpiI (destroyed during cloning); 3′ cloning site BpiI (destroyed during cloning)
  Sequencing primers: 5′ CGTTATCCCCTGATTCTGTGGATAAC; 3′ GTCTCATGAGCGGATACATATTTGAATG
Terms and licenses: Academic/Nonprofit Terms; Industry Terms: Not Available to Industry
Depositor comments: BsaI and BbsI sites have been removed from the sequence by site-directed mutagenesis.
How to cite: pORFE0014 was a gift from Christian Chevalier (Addgene plasmid # 112076 ; http://n2t.net/addgene:112076 ; RRID:Addgene_112076)
